Addgene plasmid #120205: pCMV-GFP-ILVBLpA
Purpose: Human ILVBL poly(A) site reporter
Depositing lab: David Bartel. Depositing organization: Whitehead Institute for Biomedical Research. Publication: Widespread Influence of 3'-End Structures on Mammalian mRNA Processing and Stability. Wu X, Bartel DP. Cell. 2017 May 18;169(5):905-917.e11. doi: 10.1016/j.cell.2017.04.036. PubMed 28525757.
Backbone
  Vector backbone: pCMV-GFP
  Vector type: Mammalian Expression
Growth in bacteria
  Bacterial resistance: Ampicillin, 100 μg/mL
  Growth temperature: 37°C
  Growth strain: DH5alpha
  Copy number: Unknown
Gene/Insert
  Gene/Insert name: ILVBL poly(A) site
  Species: H. sapiens (human)
  Insert size (bp): 1176
Terms and licenses: Academic/Nonprofit Terms; Industry Terms: Not Available to Industry
Depositor comments: There is a single mutation in EGFP-G24D. Depositor confirms this does not affect plasmid function.
How to cite: pCMV-GFP-ILVBLpA was a gift from David Bartel (Addgene plasmid # 120205 ; http://n2t.net/addgene:120205 ; RRID:Addgene_120205)
