[The description below was written by a language model from this plasmid's Addgene catalogue record and pLannotate feature annotations shown in this document.]
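Description:
pCMV-GFP-ILVBLpA is a mammalian expression plasmid built on the pCMV-GFP backbone that serves as a reporter for the human ILVBL polyadenylation site. It is propagated in E. coli through a high-copy ColE1/pUC-type origin and selected with ampicillin via the β-lactamase gene under its own bla promoter. No mammalian selection marker is annotated. An SV40 origin of replication, a fragment of the SV40 promoter and an SV40 poly(A) signal are also present in the backbone, along with lac promoter/operator remnants typical of cloning vectors.

The reporter unit is driven by the human cytomegalovirus immediate-early enhancer and promoter, followed by a short multiple cloning site and an EGFP coding sequence. Directly downstream of EGFP lies the 1176 bp human ILVBL insert. Its start is annotated as a fragment of the ILVBL coding region, which suggests that the cloned segment spans the end of the gene and continues through its 3' end region, although the rest of the insert carries no annotations. Beyond the insert sit a β-globin-derived fragment and the rabbit β-globin poly(A) signal. This downstream signal could process transcripts that read through the ILVBL site, though the record does not spell out the design. The plasmid allows cleavage and polyadenylation at the ILVBL site to be examined in transfected mammalian cells, in the context of work on how 3'-end structures affect mRNA processing and stability.

The depositor notes a single G24D substitution in EGFP that is reported not to affect plasmid function. The depositor sequence and the repository's sequencing result differ by only a few nucleotides in length and show identical feature layouts.
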