Features (pLannotate 1.2.2; 18 found; start..end, strand, type, name):
     72..375     +  enhancer       CMV enhancer: human cytomegalovirus immediate early enhancer
    376..579     +  promoter       CMV promoter: human cytomegalovirus (CMV) immediate early promoter
    602..682     +  misc_feature   MCS: multiple cloning site
    690..1409    +  CDS            EGFP: the original enhanced GFP (Yang et al., 1996) mammalian codon-optimized
   1432..1545    +  CDS            ILVBL (fragment): HACL2_HUMAN - Also known as AHAS, HACL2 From Homo sapiens (Human).
   2556..2666    +  CDS            HBB (fragment): HBB_HAPGR - Experimental evidence at protein level: Swiss-Prot protein existence level 1. Involved in oxygen transport from the lung to the various peripheral tissues. From Hapalemur griseus (Gray gentle lemur) (Eastern lesser bamboo lemur).
   2737..2792    +  polyA_signal   β-globin poly(A) signal: rabbit β-globin polyadenylation signal (Gil and Proudfoot, 1987)
   3177..3193    -  protein_bind   lac operator: The lac repressor binds to the lac operator to inhibit transcription in E. coli. This inhibition can be relieved by adding lactose or isopropyl-β-D-thiogalactopyranoside (IPTG). lac repressor encoded by lacI
   3201..3231    -  promoter       lac promoter: promoter for the E. coli lac operon
   3246..3267    -  protein_bind   CAP binding site: CAP binding activates transcription in the presence of cAMP. E. coli catabolite activator protein
   3280..3319    -  CDS            lacI (fragment): lac repressor; lacI; The lac repressor binds to the lac operator to inhibit transcription in E. coli. This inhibition can be relieved by adding lactose or isopropyl-β-D-thiogalactopyranoside (IPTG).
   3326..3348    +  promoter       SV40 promoter (fragment): SV40 enhancer and early promoter
   3372..3507    +  rep_origin     SV40 ori: SV40 origin of replication
   3527..3661    +  polyA_signal   SV40 poly(A) signal: SV40 polyadenylation signal
   3663..3717    -  CDS            lacI (fragment): lac repressor; lacI; The lac repressor binds to the lac operator to inhibit transcription in E. coli. This inhibition can be relieved by adding lactose or isopropyl-β-D-thiogalactopyranoside (IPTG).
   3900..4488    -  rep_origin     ori: high-copy-number ColE1/pMB1/pBR322/pUC origin of replication
   4659..5519    -  CDS            AmpR: β-lactamase; bla; confers resistance to ampicillin, carbenicillin, and related antibiotics
   5520..5624    -  promoter       AmpR promoter: bla
>Addgene plasmid #120205 | pCMV-GFP-ILVBLpA | depositor full sequence | sequence record 227875 | pCMV-GFP-ILVBLpA sequence 5650 bps
GTCGACATTGATTATTGATAATAGTAATCAATTACGGGGTCATTAGTTCATAGCCCATATATGGAGTTCC
GCGTTACATAACTTACGGTAAATGGCCCGCCTGGCTGACCGCCCAACGACCCCCGCCCATTGACGTCAAT
AATGACGTATGTTCCCATAGTAACGCCAATAGGGACTTTCCATTGACGTCAATGGGTGGAGTATTTACGG
TAAACTGCCCACTTGGCAGTACATCAAGTGTATCATATGCCAAGTACGCCCCCTATTGACGTCAATGACG
GTAAATGGCCCGCCTGGCATTATGCCCAGTACATGACCTTATGGGACTTTCCTACTTGGCAGTACATCTA
CGTATTAGTCATCGCTATTACCATGGTGATGCGGTTTTGGCAGTACATCAATGGGCGTGGATAGCGGTTT
GACTCACGGGGATTTCCAAGTCTCCACCCCATTGACGTCAATGGGAGTTTGTTTTGGCACCAAAATCAAC
GGGACTTTCCAAAATGTCGTAACAACTCCGCCCCATTGACGCAAATGGGCGGTAGGCGTGTACGGTGGGA
GGTCTATATAAGCAGAGCTGGTTTAGTGAACCGTCAGATCCGCTAGCGCTACCGGACTCAGATCTCGAGC
TCAAGCTTCGAATTCTGCAGTCGACGGTACCGCGGGCCCGGGATCCACCGGTCGCCACCATGGTGAGCAA
GGGCGAGGAGCTGTTCACCGGGGTGGTGCCCATCCTGGTCGAGCTGGACGGCGACGTAAACGGCCACAAG
TTCAGCGTGTCCGGCGAGGGCGAGGGCGATGCCACCTACGGCAAGCTGACCCTGAAGTTCATCTGCACCA
CCGGCAAGCTGCCCGTGCCCTGGCCCACCCTCGTGACCACCCTGACCTACGGCGTGCAGTGCTTCAGCCG
CTACCCCGACCACATGAAGCAGCACGACTTCTTCAAGTCCGCCATGCCCGAAGGCTACGTCCAGGAGCGC
ACCATCTTCTTCAAGGACGACGGCAACTACAAGACCCGCGCCGAGGTGAAGTTCGAGGGCGACACCCTGG
TGAACCGCATCGAGCTGAAGGGCATCGACTTCAAGGAGGACGGCAACATCCTGGGGCACAAGCTGGAGTA
CAACTACAACAGCCACAACGTCTATATCATGGCCGACAAGCAGAAGAACGGCATCAAGGTGAACTTCAAG
ATCCGCCACAACATCGAGGACGGCAGCGTGCAGCTCGCCGACCACTACCAGCAGAACACCCCCATCGGCG
ACGGCCCCGTGCTGCTGCCCGACAACCACTACCTGAGCACCCAGTCCGCCCTGAGCAAAGACCCCAACGA
GAAGCGCGATCACATGGTCCTGCTGGAGTTCGTGACCGCCGCCGGGATCACTCTCGGCATGGACGAGCTG
TACAAGTAAAGCGGCCGCACTCCTCAGGTGCGATCAGGTGGTCAAGGTGCTGCACGATGCCCAGCAGCAG
TGCCGAGACGGCCACCCGGTTGTGGTCAACATCCTCATTGGGAGGACGGACTTCCGCGATGGCTCCATTG
CTGTATAGGGCCTTGTGGGTCAGGACGCTTGGCTGCCTTCCTGCCCCTGGACTGTGTCCAGCTGGTTTGG
AGTCTCATCATTGCTTGCCCTGGGCCTATCCCATGAGGCCCAGTGACTCCACAACCTCCCTGAGGAGGGG
ATGGAGGGGTCAAATCTCAGAGAGGCTCTCTTGTGAGCTCTTGGACCCTCCTCTTCACGGACCCAACTGT
GCCGTTTGTCCCCTCTCTTATGGAGACTGAATAAACCACCTCTGGCCCATGTAGGCCCAAGTACTCAGTC
TCAGAACCTGTGCATATTTATTTATTATCCACAAAGATGGAGGTGCGGAAAAGAAGAGGGAGACAGGAGG
GAACCGTACTCTCCCACTGGAACTCTGGGGCCCACTGAGGCACCATTATTGGGGATTTCAGGGTGGCTGG
GCACTGCAAACTGCTCCCTCCTCTGTGGTCCCTGAAAGAGCCCCACACGCCTGCTTCAGACGTGTCCACG
CACACCAGTCCTCACAGACACACACACACATGCATGGAGGCAATAAATATGTTCCGTACCAGACTGCCCC
CAGCCTGACGCTTCAGGGGGCCCCCTCCAAAAGGGAGGGGTTTAAGTGCTCAATTTTTTTCGGGGGGGGG
GGCAAGGGGGGGGCAAGGAGATGGGGATTGGAAAGGCCAGACTCTGTTATCTCCATTTGCTGACTAGAGG
CCAATCGTGGGGACTTCCCCGGAAAAGGGTAGGGGAAACCAGCTGTTTCTCTATAAGCCCCAGGCTACCC
CTGTGTCCATGCTGGAACCCAGGATAGGGGCTGCCCCCCACAAACAGTGCCTCATGCTAGTCTTTGTGTC
GTCCAAGGGAGGGAGAAACAGTGCAGTGCTCAAAGCTAATACTGATTTGGTTGGCAGCAGCAAGAGGGCC
GACTAGAGGTGACTCACCACACCAGGGTGATGCTCACAGTAACTGGTGTTGCCCCGGCCAAGGGGAGGCA
AGAGAGGCCAGCCTAGCAAGCGCGAGAACTACCTTTTTGGCAACAAAAGGGGAAGCCCTTGGTGCTCAGG
AAAGATGGTCACAACCGAGGCTGCCTATCAGAAGGTGGTGGCTGGTGTGGCCAATGCCCTGGCTCACAAA
TACCACTGAGATCTTTTTCCCTCTGCCAAAAATTATGGGGACATCATGAAGCCCCTTGAGCATCTGACTT
CTGGCTAATAAAGGAAATTTATTTTCATTGCAATAGTGTGTTGGAATTTTTTGTGTCTCTCACTCGGAAG
GACATATGGGAGGGCAAATCATTTAAAACATCAGAATGAGTATTTGGTTTAGAGTTTGGCAACATATGCC
CATATGCTGGCTGCCATGAACAAAGGTTGGCTATAAAGAGGTCATCAGTATATGAAACAGCCCCCTGCTG
TCCATTCCTTATTCCATAGAAAAGCCTTGACTTGAGGTTAGATTTTTTTTATATTTTGTTTTGTGTTATT
TTTTTCTTTAACATCCCTAAAATTTTCCTTACATGTTTTACTAGCCAGATTTTTCCTCCTCTCCTGACTA
CTCCCAGTCATAGCTGTCCCTCTTCTCTTATGGAGATCCCTCGACCTGCAGCCCAAGCTTGGCGTAATCA
TGGTCATAGCTGTTTCCTGTGTGAAATTGTTATCCGCTCACAATTCCACACAACATACGAGCCGGAAGCA
TAAAGTGTAAAGCCTGGGGTGCCTAATGAGTGAGCTAACTCACATTAATTGCGTTGCGCTCACTGCCCGC
TTTCCAGTCGGGAAACCTGTCGTGCCAGCGGATCCGCATCTCAATTAGTCAGCAACCATAGTCCCGCCCC
TAACTCCGCCCATCCCGCCCCTAACTCCGCCCAGTTCCGCCCATTCTCCGCCCCATGGCTGACTAATTTT
TTTTATTTATGCAGAGGCCGAGGCCGCCTCGGCCTCTGAGCTATTCCAGAAGTAGTGAGGAGGCTTTTTT
GGAGGCCTAGGCTTTTGCAAAAAGCTAACTTGTTTATTGCAGCTTATAATGGTTACAAATAAAGCAATAG
CATCACAAATTTCACAAATAAAGCATTTTTTTCACTGCATTCTAGTTGTGGTTTGTCCAAACTCATCAAT
GTATCTTATCATGTCTGGATCCGCTGCATTAATGAATCGGCCAACGCGCGGGGAGAGGCGGTTTGCGTAT
TGGGCGCTCTTCCGCTTCCTCGCTCACTGACTCGCTGCGCTCGGTCGTTCGGCTGCGGCGAGCGGTATCA
GCTCACTCAAAGGCGGTAATACGGTTATCCACAGAATCAGGGGATAACGCAGGAAAGAACATGTGAGCAA
AAGGCCAGCAAAAGGCCAGGAACCGTAAAAAGGCCGCGTTGCTGGCGTTTTTCCATAGGCTCCGCCCCCC
TGACGAGCATCACAAAAATCGACGCTCAAGTCAGAGGTGGCGAAACCCGACAGGACTATAAAGATACCAG
GCGTTTCCCCCTGGAAGCTCCCTCGTGCGCTCTCCTGTTCCGACCCTGCCGCTTACCGGATACCTGTCCG
CCTTTCTCCCTTCGGGAAGCGTGGCGCTTTCTCAATGCTCACGCTGTAGGTATCTCAGTTCGGTGTAGGT
CGTTCGCTCCAAGCTGGGCTGTGTGCACGAACCCCCCGTTCAGCCCGACCGCTGCGCCTTATCCGGTAAC
TATCGTCTTGAGTCCAACCCGGTAAGACACGACTTATCGCCACTGGCAGCAGCCACTGGTAACAGGATTA
GCAGAGCGAGGTATGTAGGCGGTGCTACAGAGTTCTTGAAGTGGTGGCCTAACTACGGCTACACTAGAAG
GACAGTATTTGGTATCTGCGCTCTGCTGAAGCCAGTTACCTTCGGAAAAAGAGTTGGTAGCTCTTGATCC
GGCAAACAAACCACCGCTGGTAGCGGTGGTTTTTTTGTTTGCAAGCAGCAGATTACGCGCAGAAAAAAAG
GATCTCAAGAAGATCCTTTGATCTTTTCTACGGGGTCTGACGCTCAGTGGAACGAAAACTCACGTTAAGG
GATTTTGGTCATGAGATTATCAAAAAGGATCTTCACCTAGATCCTTTTAAATTAAAAATGAAGTTTTAAA
TCAATCTAAAGTATATATGAGTAAACTTGGTCTGACAGTTACCAATGCTTAATCAGTGAGGCACCTATCT
CAGCGATCTGTCTATTTCGTTCATCCATAGTTGCCTGACTCCCCGTCGTGTAGATAACTACGATACGGGA
GGGCTTACCATCTGGCCCCAGTGCTGCAATGATACCGCGAGACCCACGCTCACCGGCTCCAGATTTATCA
GCAATAAACCAGCCAGCCGGAAGGGCCGAGCGCAGAAGTGGTCCTGCAACTTTATCCGCCTCCATCCAGT
CTATTAATTGTTGCCGGGAAGCTAGAGTAAGTAGTTCGCCAGTTAATAGTTTGCGCAACGTTGTTGCCAT
TGCTACAGGCATCGTGGTGTCACGCTCGTCGTTTGGTATGGCTTCATTCAGCTCCGGTTCCCAACGATCA
AGGCGAGTTACATGATCCCCCATGTTGTGCAAAAAAGCGGTTAGCTCCTTCGGTCCTCCGATCGTTGTCA
GAAGTAAGTTGGCCGCAGTGTTATCACTCATGGTTATGGCAGCACTGCATAATTCTCTTACTGTCATGCC
ATCCGTAAGATGCTTTTCTGTGACTGGTGAGTACTCAACCAAGTCATTCTGAGAATAGTGTATGCGGCGA
CCGAGTTGCTCTTGCCCGGCGTCAATACGGGATAATACCGCGCCACATAGCAGAACTTTAAAAGTGCTCA
TCATTGGAAAACGTTCTTCGGGGCGAAAACTCTCAAGGATCTTACCGCTGTTGAGATCCAGTTCGATGTA
ACCCACTCGTGCACCCAACTGATCTTCAGCATCTTTTACTTTCACCAGCGTTTCTGGGTGAGCAAAAACA
GGAAGGCAAAATGCCGCAAAAAAGGGAATAAGGGCGACACGGAAATGTTGAATACTCATACTCTTCCTTT
TTCAATATTATTGAAGCATTTATCAGGGTTATTGTCTCATGAGCGGATACATATTTGAATGTATTTAGAA
AAATAAACAAATAGGGGTTCCGCGCACATTTCCCCGAAAAGTGCCACCTG
