Features (pLannotate 1.2.2; 18 found; start..end, strand, type, name):
     69..372     +  enhancer       CMV enhancer: human cytomegalovirus immediate early enhancer
    373..576     +  promoter       CMV promoter: human cytomegalovirus (CMV) immediate early promoter
    599..679     +  misc_feature   MCS: multiple cloning site
    687..1406    +  CDS            EGFP: the original enhanced GFP (Yang et al., 1996) mammalian codon-optimized
   1429..1542    +  CDS            ILVBL (fragment): HACL2_HUMAN - Also known as AHAS, HACL2 From Homo sapiens (Human).
   2552..2662    +  CDS            HBB (fragment): HBB_HAPGR - Experimental evidence at protein level: Swiss-Prot protein existence level 1. Involved in oxygen transport from the lung to the various peripheral tissues. From Hapalemur griseus (Gray gentle lemur) (Eastern lesser bamboo lemur).
   2733..2788    +  polyA_signal   β-globin poly(A) signal: rabbit β-globin polyadenylation signal (Gil and Proudfoot, 1987)
   3173..3189    -  protein_bind   lac operator: The lac repressor binds to the lac operator to inhibit transcription in E. coli. This inhibition can be relieved by adding lactose or isopropyl-β-D-thiogalactopyranoside (IPTG). lac repressor encoded by lacI
   3197..3227    -  promoter       lac promoter: promoter for the E. coli lac operon
   3242..3263    -  protein_bind   CAP binding site: CAP binding activates transcription in the presence of cAMP. E. coli catabolite activator protein
   3276..3315    -  CDS            lacI (fragment): lac repressor; lacI; The lac repressor binds to the lac operator to inhibit transcription in E. coli. This inhibition can be relieved by adding lactose or isopropyl-β-D-thiogalactopyranoside (IPTG).
   3322..3344    +  promoter       SV40 promoter (fragment): SV40 enhancer and early promoter
   3368..3503    +  rep_origin     SV40 ori: SV40 origin of replication
   3523..3657    +  polyA_signal   SV40 poly(A) signal: SV40 polyadenylation signal
   3659..3713    -  CDS            lacI (fragment): lac repressor; lacI; The lac repressor binds to the lac operator to inhibit transcription in E. coli. This inhibition can be relieved by adding lactose or isopropyl-β-D-thiogalactopyranoside (IPTG).
   3896..4484    -  rep_origin     ori: high-copy-number ColE1/pMB1/pBR322/pUC origin of replication
   4655..5515    -  CDS            AmpR: β-lactamase; bla; confers resistance to ampicillin, carbenicillin, and related antibiotics
   5516..5620    -  promoter       AmpR promoter: bla
>Addgene plasmid #120205 | pCMV-GFP-ILVBLpA | addgene full sequence | sequence record 274586 | Addgene NGS Result
TTGATTATTGACTAGTAATAGTAATCAATTACGGGGTCATTAGTTCATAGCCCATATATGGAGTTCCGCG
TTACATAACTTACGGTAAATGGCCCGCCTGGCTGACCGCCCAACGACCCCCGCCCATTGACGTCAATAAT
GACGTATGTTCCCATAGTAACGCCAATAGGGACTTTCCATTGACGTCAATGGGTGGAGTATTTACGGTAA
ACTGCCCACTTGGCAGTACATCAAGTGTATCATATGCCAAGTACGCCCCCTATTGACGTCAATGACGGTA
AATGGCCCGCCTGGCATTATGCCCAGTACATGACCTTATGGGACTTTCCTACTTGGCAGTACATCTACGT
ATTAGTCATCGCTATTACCATGGTGATGCGGTTTTGGCAGTACATCAATGGGCGTGGATAGCGGTTTGAC
TCACGGGGATTTCCAAGTCTCCACCCCATTGACGTCAATGGGAGTTTGTTTTGGCACCAAAATCAACGGG
ACTTTCCAAAATGTCGTAACAACTCCGCCCCATTGACGCAAATGGGCGGTAGGCGTGTACGGTGGGAGGT
CTATATAAGCAGAGCTGGTTTAGTGAACCGTCAGATCCGCTAGCGCTACCGGACTCAGATCTCGAGCTCA
AGCTTCGAATTCTGCAGTCGACGGTACCGCGGGCCCGGGATCCACCGGTCGCCACCATGGTGAGCAAGGG
CGAGGAGCTGTTCACCGGGGTGGTGCCCATCCTGGTCGAGCTGGACGGCGACGTAAACGACCACAAGTTC
AGCGTGTCCGGCGAGGGCGAGGGCGATGCCACCTACGGCAAGCTGACCCTGAAGTTCATCTGCACCACCG
GCAAGCTGCCCGTGCCCTGGCCCACCCTCGTGACCACCCTGACCTACGGCGTGCAGTGCTTCAGCCGCTA
CCCCGACCACATGAAGCAGCACGACTTCTTCAAGTCCGCCATGCCCGAAGGCTACGTCCAGGAGCGCACC
ATCTTCTTCAAGGACGACGGCAACTACAAGACCCGCGCCGAGGTGAAGTTCGAGGGCGACACCCTGGTGA
ACCGCATCGAGCTGAAGGGCATCGACTTCAAGGAGGACGGCAACATCCTGGGGCACAAGCTGGAGTACAA
CTACAACAGCCACAACGTCTATATCATGGCCGACAAGCAGAAGAACGGCATCAAGGTGAACTTCAAGATC
CGCCACAACATCGAGGACGGCAGCGTGCAGCTCGCCGACCACTACCAGCAGAACACCCCCATCGGCGACG
GCCCCGTGCTGCTGCCCGACAACCACTACCTGAGCACCCAGTCCGCCCTGAGCAAAGACCCCAACGAGAA
GCGCGATCACATGGTCCTGCTGGAGTTCGTGACCGCCGCCGGGATCACTCTCGGCATGGACGAGCTGTAC
AAGTAAAGCGGCCGCACTCCTCAGGTGCGATCAGGTGGTCAAGGTGCTGCACGATGCCCAGCAGCAGTGC
CGAGACGGCCACCCGGTTGTGGTCAACATCCTCATTGGGAGGACGGACTTCCGCGATGGCTCCATTGCTG
TATAGGGCCTTGTGGGTCAGGACGCTTGGCTGCCTTCCTGCCCCTGGACTGTGTCCAGCTGGTTTGGAGT
CTCATCATTGCTTGCCCTGGGCCTATCCCATGAGGCCCAGTGACTCCACAACCTCCCTGAGGAGGGGATG
GAGGGGTCAAATCTCAGAGAGGCTCTCTTGTGAGCTCTTGGACCCTCCTCTTCACGGACCCAACTGTGCC
GTTTGTCCCCTCTCTTATGGAGACTGAATAAACCACCTCTGGCCCATGTAGGCCCAAGTACTCAGTCTCA
GAACCTGTGCATATTTATTTATTATCCACAAAGATGGAGGTGCGGAAAAGAAGAGGGAGACAGGAGGGAA
CCGTACTCTCCCACTGGAACTCTGGGGCCCACTGAGGCACCATTATTGGGGATTTCAGGGTGGCTGGGCA
CTGCAAACTGCTCCCTCCTCTGTGGTCCCTGAAAGAGCCCCACACGCCTGCTTCAGACGTGTCCACGCAC
ACCAGTCCTCACAGACACACACACACATGCATGGAGGCAATAAATATGTTCCGTACCAGACTGCCCCCAG
CCTGACGCTTCAGGGGGCCCCCTCCAAAAGGGAGGGGTTTAAGTGCTCAATTTTTTTCGGGGGGGGGGCA
AGGGGGGGGCAAGGAGATGGGGATTGGAAAGGCCAGACTCTGTTATCTCCATTTGCTGACTAGAGGCCAA
TCGTGGGGTCTTCCCCGGAAAAGGGTAGGGGAAACCAGCTGTTTCTCTATAAGCCCCAGGCTACCCCTGT
GTCCATGCTGGAACCCAGGATAGGGGCTGCCCCCCACAAACAGTGCCTCATGCTAGTCTTTGTGTCGTCC
AAGGGAGGGAGAAACAGTGCAGTGCTCAAAGCTAATACTGATTTGGTTGGCAGCAGCAAGAGGGCCGACT
AGAGGTGACTCACCACACCAGGGTGATGCTCACAGTAACTGGTGTTGCCCCGGCCAAGGGGAGGCAAGAG
AGGCCAGCCTAGCAAGCGCGAGAACTACCTTTTTGGCAACAAAAGGGGAAGCCCTTGGTGCTCAGGAAAG
ATGGTCACAACCGAGGCTGCCTATCAGAAGGTGGTGGCTGGTGTGGCCAATGCCCTGGCTCACAAATACC
ACTGAGATCTTTTTCCCTCTGCCAAAAATTATGGGGACATCATGAAGCCCCTTGAGCATCTGACTTCTGG
CTAATAAAGGAAATTTATTTTCATTGCAATAGTGTGTTGGAATTTTTTGTGTCTCTCACTCGGAAGGACA
TATGGGAGGGCAAATCATTTAAAACATCAGAATGAGTATTTGGTTTAGAGTTTGGCAACATATGCCCATA
TGCTGGCTGCCATGAACAAAGGTTGGCTATAAAGAGGTCATCAGTATATGAAACAGCCCCCTGCTGTCCA
TTCCTTATTCCATAGAAAAGCCTTGACTTGAGGTTAGATTTTTTTTATATTTTGTTTTGTGTTATTTTTT
TCTTTAACATCCCTAAAATTTTCCTTACATGTTTTACTAGCCAGATTTTTCCTCCTCTCCTGACTACTCC
CAGTCATAGCTGTCCCTCTTCTCTTATGGAGATCCCTCGACCTGCAGCCCAAGCTTGGCGTAATCATGGT
CATAGCTGTTTCCTGTGTGAAATTGTTATCCGCTCACAATTCCACACAACATACGAGCCGGAAGCATAAA
GTGTAAAGCCTGGGGTGCCTAATGAGTGAGCTAACTCACATTAATTGCGTTGCGCTCACTGCCCGCTTTC
CAGTCGGGAAACCTGTCGTGCCAGCGGATCCGCATCTCAATTAGTCAGCAACCATAGTCCCGCCCCTAAC
TCCGCCCATCCCGCCCCTAACTCCGCCCAGTTCCGCCCATTCTCCGCCCCATGGCTGACTAATTTTTTTT
ATTTATGCAGAGGCCGAGGCCGCCTCGGCCTCTGAGCTATTCCAGAAGTAGTGAGGAGGCTTTTTTGGAG
GCCTAGGCTTTTGCAAAAAGCTAACTTGTTTATTGCAGCTTATAATGGTTACAAATAAAGCAATAGCATC
ACAAATTTCACAAATAAAGCATTTTTTTCACTGCATTCTAGTTGTGGTTTGTCCAAACTCATCAATGTAT
CTTATCATGTCTGGATCCGCTGCATTAATGAATCGGCCAACGCGCGGGGAGAGGCGGTTTGCGTATTGGG
CGCTCTTCCGCTTCCTCGCTCACTGACTCGCTGCGCTCGGTCGTTCGGCTGCGGCGAGCGGTATCAGCTC
ACTCAAAGGCGGTAATACGGTTATCCACAGAATCAGGGGATAACGCAGGAAAGAACATGTGAGCAAAAGG
CCAGCAAAAGGCCAGGAACCGTAAAAAGGCCGCGTTGCTGGCGTTTTTCCATAGGCTCCGCCCCCCTGAC
GAGCATCACAAAAATCGACGCTCAAGTCAGAGGTGGCGAAACCCGACAGGACTATAAAGATACCAGGCGT
TTCCCCCTGGAAGCTCCCTCGTGCGCTCTCCTGTTCCGACCCTGCCGCTTACCGGATACCTGTCCGCCTT
TCTCCCTTCGGGAAGCGTGGCGCTTTCTCATAGCTCACGCTGTAGGTATCTCAGTTCGGTGTAGGTCGTT
CGCTCCAAGCTGGGCTGTGTGCACGAACCCCCCGTTCAGCCCGACCGCTGCGCCTTATCCGGTAACTATC
GTCTTGAGTCCAACCCGGTAAGACACGACTTATCGCCACTGGCAGCAGCCACTGGTAACAGGATTAGCAG
AGCGAGGTATGTAGGCGGTGCTACAGAGTTCTTGAAGTGGTGGCCTAACTACGGCTACACTAGAAGAACA
GTATTTGGTATCTGCGCTCTGCTGAAGCCAGTTACCTTCGGAAAAAGAGTTGGTAGCTCTTGATCCGGCA
AACAAACCACCGCTGGTAGCGGTGGTTTTTTTGTTTGCAAGCAGCAGATTACGCGCAGAAAAAAAGGATC
TCAAGAAGATCCTTTGATCTTTTCTACGGGGTCTGACGCTCAGTGGAACGAAAACTCACGTTAAGGGATT
TTGGTCATGAGATTATCAAAAAGGATCTTCACCTAGATCCTTTTAAATTAAAAATGAAGTTTTAAATCAA
TCTAAAGTATATATGAGTAAACTTGGTCTGACAGTTACCAATGCTTAATCAGTGAGGCACCTATCTCAGC
GATCTGTCTATTTCGTTCATCCATAGTTGCCTGACTCCCCGTCGTGTAGATAACTACGATACGGGAGGGC
TTACCATCTGGCCCCAGTGCTGCAATGATACCGCGAGACCCACGCTCACCGGCTCCAGATTTATCAGCAA
TAAACCAGCCAGCCGGAAGGGCCGAGCGCAGAAGTGGTCCTGCAACTTTATCCGCCTCCATCCAGTCTAT
TAATTGTTGCCGGGAAGCTAGAGTAAGTAGTTCGCCAGTTAATAGTTTGCGCAACGTTGTTGCCATTGCT
ACAGGCATCGTGGTGTCACGCTCGTCGTTTGGTATGGCTTCATTCAGCTCCGGTTCCCAACGATCAAGGC
GAGTTACATGATCCCCCATGTTGTGCAAAAAAGCGGTTAGCTCCTTCGGTCCTCCGATCGTTGTCAGAAG
TAAGTTGGCCGCAGTGTTATCACTCATGGTTATGGCAGCACTGCATAATTCTCTTACTGTCATGCCATCC
GTAAGATGCTTTTCTGTGACTGGTGAGTACTCAACCAAGTCATTCTGAGAATAGTGTATGCGGCGACCGA
GTTGCTCTTGCCCGGCGTCAATACGGGATAATACCGCGCCACATAGCAGAACTTTAAAAGTGCTCATCAT
TGGAAAACGTTCTTCGGGGCGAAAACTCTCAAGGATCTTACCGCTGTTGAGATCCAGTTCGATGTAACCC
ACTCGTGCACCCAACTGATCTTCAGCATCTTTTACTTTCACCAGCGTTTCTGGGTGAGCAAAAACAGGAA
GGCAAAATGCCGCAAAAAAGGGAATAAGGGCGACACGGAAATGTTGAATACTCATACTCTTCCTTTTTCA
ATATTATTGAAGCATTTATCAGGGTTATTGTCTCATGAGCGGATACATATTTGAATGTATTTAGAAAAAT
AAACAAATAGGGGTTCCGCGCACATTTCCCCGAAAAGTGCCACCTGGGTCGACA
